Addgene plasmid #51427: pAF1-VP64
Purpose: (Empty Backbone) Artificial transcription factor with VP64
Depositing lab: Xavier Darzacq. Depositing organization: Ecole Normale Superieure Paris. Publication: Transcription Factors Modulate c-Fos Transcriptional Bursts. Senecal A, Munsky B, Proux F, Ly N, Braye FE, Zimmer C, Mueller F, Darzacq X. Cell Rep. 2014 Jun 25. pii: S2211-1247(14)00447-1. doi: 10.1016/j.celrep.2014.05.053. PubMed 24981864.
Backbone
  Vector backbone: pAF1
  Backbone size (bp): 7372
  Modifications to backbone: The VP64 activator domain obtained by digestion with BamHI and XbaI of the PCR fragment (obtained with the primers ATCGGGATCCCGGACGGGCTGACGCATTGGA and ATCGTCTAGATTAGTTAATCAGCATGTCCAGGT) on the pAAV_TALE-TF(VP64)-BB_V3 plasmid (Addgene plasmid 42581) (Cong et al., 2012) was inserted into pAF1 (Addgene 51425) to obtain the pAF1-VP64 plasmid.
  Vector type: Mammalian Expression
  Promoter: CMV
  Selectable markers: Neomycin (select with G418)
Growth in bacteria
  Bacterial resistance: Ampicillin, 100 μg/mL
  Growth temperature: 37°C
  Growth strain: DH5alpha
  Copy number: High Copy
Gene/Insert
  Cloning method: Restriction Enzyme
  Sequencing primers: 5′ GGCTAACTAGAGAACCCACTG; 3′ GGCAACTAGAAGGCACAGTC
Terms and licenses: Academic/Nonprofit Terms; Industry Terms: Not Available to Industry
How to cite: pAF1-VP64 was a gift from Xavier Darzacq (Addgene plasmid # 51427 ; http://n2t.net/addgene:51427 ; RRID:Addgene_51427)
