[The description below was written by a language model from this plasmid's Addgene catalogue record and pLannotate feature annotations shown in this document.]
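Description:
pAF1-VP64 is a mammalian expression plasmid that serves as an empty destination backbone for building artificial transcription factors of the TALE type fused to the VP64 activation domain. It is derived from pAF1 by restriction cloning of a PCR-amplified VP64 fragment, taken from an existing TALE-TF(VP64) vector, between BamHI and XbaI sites. In bacteria it replicates from a high-copy ColE1/pUC origin and is selected with ampicillin through the bla gene. An f1 origin is also present. For mammalian cells, an SV40 early promoter drives the neomycin phosphotransferase gene followed by an SV40 polyadenylation signal, allowing G418 selection of stable transfectants.

The expression cassette uses the CMV immediate-early enhancer and promoter, with a T7 promoter just downstream, and ends in the bovine growth hormone polyadenylation signal. Between them, the feature table detects two partial coding regions matching Xanthomonas TAL effectors (called as avrXa10 and avrBs3 fragments), which correspond to the N-terminal and C-terminal flanks of a TALE scaffold. These flanks are separated by a lacZα cassette in reverse orientation, with its lac promoter, operator, CAP site and pBluescript polylinker remnants. This arrangement suggests a placeholder that is replaced when a custom DNA-binding repeat array is assembled into the backbone, possibly with blue/white screening, although the record does not describe the assembly scheme. Downstream of the C-terminal flank, a short match to VP16 minimal activation domain repeats marks the VP64 module, so a completed construct would encode a designer TALE fused to a strong transcriptional activator. The associated publication concerns how transcription factors modulate c-Fos transcriptional bursting. The annotated sequence is slightly longer than the stated size of the parental backbone, consistent with the added VP64 fragment.
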