Features (pLannotate 1.2.2; 30 found; start..end, strand, type, name):
     28..80      -  misc_feature   bom (fragment): basis of mobility region from pBR322
    235..614     +  enhancer       CMV enhancer: human cytomegalovirus immediate early enhancer
    615..818     +  promoter       CMV promoter: human cytomegalovirus (CMV) immediate early promoter
    814..847     +  LTR            5' LTR (truncated) (fragment): truncated 5' long terminal repeat (LTR) from HIV-1
    863..881     +  promoter       T7 promoter: promoter for bacteriophage T7 RNA polymerase
    923..1783    +  CDS            avrXa10 (fragment): AVX10_XANOO - Experimental evidence at protein level: Swiss-Prot protein existence level 1. Avirulence protein. Induces the hypersensitive response (HR)in rice plants carrying the resistance gene Xa10. Activity depends on the presence of the core repeat domains; replacement with repeat domains from other proteins (AvrBs3 of X.euvesicatoria (AC P14727) or AvrXa7 of this organism) does not elicit the HR. Probably acts as a transcription factor in its host plant (rice) to induce plant resistance or disease. From Xanthomonas oryzae pv. oryzae.
   1791..1809    -  rep_origin     f1 ori (fragment): f1 bacteriophage origin of replication; arrow indicates direction of (+) strand synthesis
   1814..1969    -  CDS            lacZα (fragment): LacZα fragment of β-galactosidase; lacZ fragment
   1977..1995    +  promoter       T7 promoter: promoter for bacteriophage T7 RNA polymerase
   2004..2027    -  misc_feature   MCS (fragment): pBluescript multiple cloning site
   2043..2061    -  promoter       T3 promoter: promoter for bacteriophage T3 RNA polymerase
   2106..2122    -  protein_bind   lac operator: The lac repressor binds to the lac operator to inhibit transcription in E. coli. This inhibition can be relieved by adding lactose or isopropyl-β-D-thiogalactopyranoside (IPTG). lac repressor encoded by lacI
   2130..2160    -  promoter       lac promoter: promoter for the E. coli lac operon
   2175..2196    -  protein_bind   CAP binding site: CAP binding activates transcription in the presence of cAMP. E. coli catabolite activator protein
   2235..2900    +  CDS            avrBs3 (fragment): AVRB3_XANEU - Experimental evidence at protein level: Swiss-Prot protein existence level 1. Avirulence protein. Acts as a transcription factor in C.annuum plants. In susceptible plants lacking the Bs3 resistance gene induces expression of a number of genes, including genes homologous to a family of auxin-induced genes, alpha-expansin genes, pectate lyase, anthocyanidin glucoside rhamnosyl transferase and at least one transcription factor, UPA20. Their expression leads to plant hypertrophy in mesophyll cells, probably mainly mediated by UPA20 (PubMed:17962565). In resistant plants induces the h
   3009..3025    +  CDS            VP96 (fragment): 6 tandem repeats of the minimal activation domain of herpes simplex virus VP16 (Cheng et al., 2013)
   3085..3309    +  polyA_signal   bGH poly(A) signal: bovine growth hormone polyadenylation signal
   3313..3334    +  promoter       SV40 promoter (fragment): SV40 enhancer and early promoter
   3355..3783    +  rep_origin     f1 ori (sequence partly withheld): f1 bacteriophage origin of replication; arrow indicates direction of (+) strand synthesis
   3797..4126    +  promoter       SV40 promoter: SV40 enhancer and early promoter
   4193..4984    +  CDS            neo: KKA2_KLEPN - Also known as kan, nptII. Experimental evidence at protein level: Swiss-Prot protein existence level 1. Resistance to kanamycin, neomycin, paromomycin, ribostamycin, butirosin and gentamicin B. From Klebsiella pneumoniae.
   5008..5166    +  CDS            ble (fragment): BLE_KLEPN - Experimental evidence at protein level: Swiss-Prot protein existence level 1. Binding protein with a strong affinity to the bleomycin family of antibiotics. Binds to CL990; an antimitotic-antibiotic compound. From Klebsiella pneumoniae.
   5161..5282    +  polyA_signal   SV40 poly(A) signal: SV40 polyadenylation signal
   5355..5371    -  protein_bind   lac operator: The lac repressor binds to the lac operator to inhibit transcription in E. coli. This inhibition can be relieved by adding lactose or isopropyl-β-D-thiogalactopyranoside (IPTG). lac repressor encoded by lacI
   5379..5409    -  promoter       lac promoter: promoter for the E. coli lac operon
   5424..5445    -  protein_bind   CAP binding site: CAP binding activates transcription in the presence of cAMP. E. coli catabolite activator protein
   5458..5550    -  CDS            lacI (fragment): lac repressor; lacI; The lac repressor binds to the lac operator to inhibit transcription in E. coli. This inhibition can be relieved by adding lactose or isopropyl-β-D-thiogalactopyranoside (IPTG).
   5733..6318    -  rep_origin     ori: high-copy-number ColE1/pMB1/pBR322/pUC origin of replication
   6489..7349    -  CDS            AmpR: β-lactamase; bla; confers resistance to ampicillin, carbenicillin, and related antibiotics
   7350..7454    -  promoter       AmpR promoter: bla
>Addgene plasmid #51427 | pAF1-VP64 | depositor full sequence | sequence record 79487 | pAF1-VP64 sequence 7485 bps
GACGGATCGGGAGATCTCCCGATCCCCTATGGTGCACTCTCAGTACAATCTGCTCTGATGCCGCATAGTT
AAGCCAGTATCTGCTCCCTGCTTGTGTGTTGGAGGTCGCTGAGTAGTGCGCGAGCAAAATTTAAGCTACA
ACAAGGCAAGGCTTGACCGACAATTGCATGAAGAATCTGCTTAGGGTTAGGCGTTTTGCGCTGCTTCGCG
ATGTACGGGCCAGATATACGCGTTGACATTGATTATTGACTAGTTATTAATAGTAATCAATTACGGGGTC
ATTAGTTCATAGCCCATATATGGAGTTCCGCGTTACATAACTTACGGTAAATGGCCCGCCTGGCTGACCG
CCCAACGACCCCCGCCCATTGACGTCAATAATGACGTATGTTCCCATAGTAACGCCAATAGGGACTTTCC
ATTGACGTCAATGGGTGGAGTATTTACGGTAAACTGCCCACTTGGCAGTACATCAAGTGTATCATATGCC
AAGTACGCCCCCTATTGACGTCAATGACGGTAAATGGCCCGCCTGGCATTATGCCCAGTACATGACCTTA
TGGGACTTTCCTACTTGGCAGTACATCTACGTATTAGTCATCGCTATTACCATGGTGATGCGGTTTTGGC
AGTACATCAATGGGCGTGGATAGCGGTTTGACTCACGGGGATTTCCAAGTCTCCACCCCATTGACGTCAA
TGGGAGTTTGTTTTGGCACCAAAATCAACGGGACTTTCCAAAATGTCGTAACAACTCCGCCCCATTGACG
CAAATGGGCGGTAGGCGTGTACGGTGGGAGGTCTATATAAGCAGAGCTCTCTGGCTAACTAGAGAACCCA
CTGCTTACTGGCTTATCGAAATTAATACGACTCACTATAGGGAGACCCAAGCTGGCTAGCGTTTAAACTT
AAGCTTGCCACCATGGACCCCATTCGTCCGCGCAGGCCAAGTCCTGCCCGCGAGCTTCTGCCCGGACCCC
AACCGGATAGGGTTCAGCCGACTGCAGATCGTGGGGTGTCTGCGCCTGCTGGCAGCCCTCTGGATGGCTT
GCCCGCTCGGCGGACGGTGTCCCGGACCCGGCTGCCATCTCCCCCTGCGCCCTCACCTGCGTTCTCGGCG
GGCAGCTTCAGCGATCTGCTCCGTCCGTTCGATCCGTCGCTTCTTGATACATCGCTTCTTGATTCGATGC
CTGCCGTCGGCACGCCGCATACAGCGGCTGCCCCAGCAGAGTGGGATGAGGCGCAATCGGCTCTGCGTGC
AGCCGATGACCCGCCACCCACCGTGCGTGTCGCTGTCACTGCCGCGCGGCCGCCGCGCGCCAAGCCGGCC
CCGCGACGGCGTGCTGCGCAACCCTCCGACGCTTCGCCGGCCGCGCAGGTGGATCTACGCACGCTCGGCT
ACAGTCAGCAGCAGCAAGAGAAGATCAAACCGAAGGTGCGTTCGACAGTGGCGCAGCACCACGAGGCACT
GGTGGGCCATGGGTTTACACACGCGCACATCGTTGCGCTCAGCCAACACCCGGCAGCGTTAGGGACCGTC
GCTGTCACGTATCAGCACATAATCACGGCGTTGCCAGAGGCGACACACGAAGACATCGTTGGCGTCGGCA
AACAGTGGTCCGGCGCACGCGCCCTGTAGGCCTTGCTCACGGATGCGGGGGAGTTGAGAGGTCCGCCGTT
ACAGTTGGACACAGGCCAACTTGTGAAGATTGCAAAACGTGGCGGCGTGACCGCAATGGAGGCAGTGCAT
GCATCGCGCAATGCACTGACGGGTGCCCCCCTGGAGACGGGCGCCGCTACAGGGCGCGTCCCATTCGCCA
TTCAGGCTGCGCAACTGTTGGGAAGGGCGATCGGTGCGGGCCTCTTCGCTATTACGCCAGCTGGCGAAAG
GGGGATGTGCTGCAAGGCGATTAAGTTGGGTAACGCCAGGGTTTTCCCAGTCACGACGTTGTAAAACGAC
GGCCAGTGAGCGCGCGTAATACGACTCACTATAGGGCGAATTGGGTACCGGGCCCCCCCTCGAGGTCCTC
CAGCTTTTGTTCCCTTTAGTGAGGGTTAATTGCGCGCTTGGCGTAATCATGGTCATAGCTGTTTCCTGTG
TGAAATTGTTATCCGCTCACAATTCCACACAACATACGAGCCGGAAGCATAAAGTGTAAAGCCTGGGGTG
CCTAATGAGTGAGCTAACTCACATTAATTGCGTTGCGCTCACTGCCCGCTTTCCACCGGTCGTCTCCAAC
GACCACCTCGTCGCCTTGGCCTGCCTCGGCGGACGTCCTGCCATGGATGCAGTGAAAAAGGGATTGCCGC
ACGCGCCGGAATTGATCAGAAGAGTCAATCGCCGTATTGGCGAACGCACGTCCCATCGCGTTGCCGACTA
CGCGCAAGTGGTTCGCGTGCTGGAGTTTTTCCAGTGCCACTCCCACCCAGCGTACGCATTTGATGAGGCC
ATGACGCAGTTCGGGATGAGCAGGAACGGGTTGGTACAGCTCTTTCGCAGAGTGGGCGTCACCGAACTCG
AAGCCCGCGGTGGAACGCTCCCCCCAGCCTCGCAGCGTTGGGACCGTATCCTCCAGGCATCAGGGATGAA
AAGGGCCAAACCGTCCCCTACTTCAGCTCAAACACCGGATCAGGCGTCTTTGCATGCATTCGCCGATTCG
CTGGAGCGTGACCTTGATGCGCCCAGCCCAATGCACGAGGGAGATCAGACGCGGGCAAGCAGCCGTAAAC
GGTCCCGATCGGATCGTGCTGTCACCGGCCCCTCCGCACAGCAGGCTGTCGAGGTGCGCGTTCCCGAACA
GCGCGATGCGCTGCATTTGCCCCTCAGCTGGAGGGTAAAACGCCCGCGTACCAGGATCTGGGGCGGCCTC
CCGGATCCCGGACGGGCTGACGCATTGGACGATTTTGATCTGGATATGCTGGGAAGTGACGCCCTCGATG
ATTTTGACCTTGACATGCTTGGTTCGGATGCCCTTGATGACTTTGACCTCGACATGCTCGGCAGTGACGC
CCTTGATGATTTCGACCTGGACATGCTGATTAACTAATCTAGAGGGCCCGTTTAAACCCGCTGATCAGCC
TCGACTGTGCCTTCTAGTTGCCAGCCATCTGTTGTTTGCCCCTCCCCCGTGCCTTCCTTGACCCTGGAAG
GTGCCACTCCCACTGTCCTTTCCTAATAAAATGAGGAAATTGCATCGCATTGTCTGAGTAGGTGTCATTC
TATTCTGGGGGGTGGGGTGGGGCAGGACAGCAAGGGGGAGGATTGGGAAGACAATAGCAGGCATGCTGGG
GATGCGGTGGGCTCTATGGCTTCTGAGGCGGAAAGAACCAGCTGGGGCTCTAGGGGGTATCCCC
[124 nt withheld, positions 3355-3478]
C
[91 nt withheld, positions 3480-3570]
A
[49 nt withheld, positions 3572-3620]
CCTTTGACGTTGGAGTCCACGTTCTTT
[37 nt withheld, positions 3648-3684]
ACCCTATCTCGGTCTATTCTTTTGATTTATAAGGGATTTTGCCGATTTCGGCCTATTGGTTAAAAAATGA
GCTGATTTAACAAAAATTTAACGCGAATTAATTCTGTGGAATGTGTGTCAGTTAGGGTGTGGAAAGTCCC
CAGGCTCCCCAGCAGGCAGAAGTATGCAAAGCATGCATCTCAATTAGTCAGCAACCAGGTGTGGAAAGTC
CCCAGGCTCCCCAGCAGGCAGAAGTATGCAAAGCATGCATCTCAATTAGTCAGCAACCATAGTCCCGCCC
CTAACTCCGCCCATCCCGCCCCTAACTCCGCCCAGTTCCGCCCATTCTCCGCCCCATGGCTGACTAATTT
TTTTTATTTATGCAGAGGCCGAGGCCGCCTCTGCCTCTGAGCTATTCCAGAAGTAGTGAGGAGGCTTTTT
TGGAGGCCTAGGCTTTTGCAAAAAGCTCCCGGGAGCTTGTATATCCATTTTCGGATCTGATCAAGAGACA
GGATGAGGATCGTTTCGCATGATTGAACAAGATGGATTGCACGCAGGTTCTCCGGCCGCTTGGGTGGAGA
GGCTATTCGGCTATGACTGGGCACAACAGACAATCGGCTGCTCTGATGCCGCCGTGTTCCGGCTGTCAGC
GCAGGGGCGCCCGGTTCTTTTTGTCAAGACCGACCTGTCCGGTGCCCTGAATGAACTGCAGGACGAGGCA
GCGCGGCTATCGTGGCTGGCCACGACGGGCGTTCCTTGCGCAGCTGTGCTCGACGTTGTCACTGAAGCGG
GAAGGGACTGGCTGCTATTGGGCGAAGTGCCGGGGCAGGATCTCCTGTCATCTCACCTTGCTCCTGCCGA
GAAAGTATCCATCATGGCTGATGCAATGCGGCGGCTGCATACGCTTGATCCGGCTACCTGCCCATTCGAC
CACCAAGCGAAACATCGCATCGAGCGAGCACGTACTCGGATGGAAGCCGGTCTTGTCGATCAGGATGATC
TGGACGAAGAGCATCAGGGGCTCGCGCCAGCCGAACTGTTCGCCAGGCTCAAGGCGCGCATGCCCGACGG
CGAGGATCTCGTCGTGACCCATGGCGATGCCTGCTTGCCGAATATCATGGTGGAAAATGGCCGCTTTTCT
GGATTCATCGACTGTGGCCGGCTGGGTGTGGCGGACCGCTATCAGGACATAGCGTTGGCTACCCGTGATA
TTGCTGAAGAGCTTGGCGGCGAATGGGCTGACCGCTTCCTCGTGCTTTACGGTATCGCCGCTCCCGATTC
GCAGCGCATCGCCTTCTATCGCCTTCTTGACGAGTTCTTCTGAGCGGGACTCTGGGGTTCGAAATGACCG
ACCAAGCGACGCCCAACCTGCCATCACGAGATTTCGATTCCACCGCCGCCTTCTATGAAAGGTTGGGCTT
CGGAATCGTTTTCCGGGACGCCGGCTGGATGATCCTCCAGCGCGGGGATCTCATGCTGGAGTTCTTCGCC
CACCCCAACTTGTTTATTGCAGCTTATAATGGTTACAAATAAAGCAATAGCATCACAAATTTCACAAATA
AAGCATTTTTTTCACTGCATTCTAGTTGTGGTTTGTCCAAACTCATCAATGTATCTTATCATGTCTGTAT
ACCGTCGACCTCTAGCTAGAGCTTGGCGTAATCATGGTCATAGCTGTTTCCTGTGTGAAATTGTTATCCG
CTCACAATTCCACACAACATACGAGCCGGAAGCATAAAGTGTAAAGCCTGGGGTGCCTAATGAGTGAGCT
AACTCACATTAATTGCGTTGCGCTCACTGCCCGCTTTCCAGTCGGGAAACCTGTCGTGCCAGCTGCATTA
ATGAATCGGCCAACGCGCGGGGAGAGGCGGTTTGCGTATTGGGCGCTCTTCCGCTTCCTCGCTCACTGAC
TCGCTGCGCTCGGTCGTTCGGCTGCGGCGAGCGGTATCAGCTCACTCAAAGGCGGTAATACGGTTATCCA
CAGAATCAGGGGATAACGCAGGAAAGAACATGTGAGCAAAAGGCCAGCAAAAGGCCAGGAACCGTAAAAA
GGCCGCGTTGCTGGCGTTTTTCCATAGGCTCCGCCCCCCTGACGAGCATCACAAAAATCGACGCTCAAGT
CAGAGGTGGCGAAACCCGACAGGACTATAAAGATACCAGGCGTTTCCCCCTGGAAGCTCCCTCGTGCGCT
CTCCTGTTCCGACCCTGCCGCTTACCGGATACCTGTCCGCCTTTCTCCCTTCGGGAAGCGTGGCGCTTTC
TCATAGCTCACGCTGTAGGTATCTCAGTTCGGTGTAGGTCGTTCGCTCCAAGCTGGGCTGTGTGCACGAA
CCCCCCGTTCAGCCCGACCGCTGCGCCTTATCCGGTAACTATCGTCTTGAGTCCAACCCGGTAAGACACG
ACTTATCGCCACTGGCAGCAGCCACTGGTAACAGGATTAGCAGAGCGAGGTATGTAGGCGGTGCTACAGA
GTTCTTGAAGTGGTGGCCTAACTACGGCTACACTAGAAGAACAGTATTTGGTATCTGCGCTCTGCTGAAG
CCAGTTACCTTCGGAAAAAGAGTTGGTAGCTCTTGATCCGGCAAACAAACCACCGCTGGTAGCGGTTTTT
TTGTTTGCAAGCAGCAGATTACGCGCAGAAAAAAAGGATCTCAAGAAGATCCTTTGATCTTTTCTACGGG
GTCTGACGCTCAGTGGAACGAAAACTCACGTTAAGGGATTTTGGTCATGAGATTATCAAAAAGGATCTTC
ACCTAGATCCTTTTAAATTAAAAATGAAGTTTTAAATCAATCTAAAGTATATATGAGTAAACTTGGTCTG
ACAGTTACCAATGCTTAATCAGTGAGGCACCTATCTCAGCGATCTGTCTATTTCGTTCATCCATAGTTGC
CTGACTCCCCGTCGTGTAGATAACTACGATACGGGAGGGCTTACCATCTGGCCCCAGTGCTGCAATGATA
CCGCGAGACCCACGCTCACCGGCTCCAGATTTATCAGCAATAAACCAGCCAGCCGGAAGGGCCGAGCGCA
GAAGTGGTCCTGCAACTTTATCCGCCTCCATCCAGTCTATTAATTGTTGCCGGGAAGCTAGAGTAAGTAG
TTCGCCAGTTAATAGTTTGCGCAACGTTGTTGCCATTGCTACAGGCATCGTGGTGTCACGCTCGTCGTTT
GGTATGGCTTCATTCAGCTCCGGTTCCCAACGATCAAGGCGAGTTACATGATCCCCCATGTTGTGCAAAA
AAGCGGTTAGCTCCTTCGGTCCTCCGATCGTTGTCAGAAGTAAGTTGGCCGCAGTGTTATCACTCATGGT
TATGGCAGCACTGCATAATTCTCTTACTGTCATGCCATCCGTAAGATGCTTTTCTGTGACTGGTGAGTAC
TCAACCAAGTCATTCTGAGAATAGTGTATGCGGCGACCGAGTTGCTCTTGCCCGGCGTCAATACGGGATA
ATACCGCGCCACATAGCAGAACTTTAAAAGTGCTCATCATTGGAAAACGTTCTTCGGGGCGAAAACTCTC
AAGGATCTTACCGCTGTTGAGATCCAGTTCGATGTAACCCACTCGTGCACCCAACTGATCTTCAGCATCT
TTTACTTTCACCAGCGTTTCTGGGTGAGCAAAAACAGGAAGGCAAAATGCCGCAAAAAAGGGAATAAGGG
CGACACGGAAATGTTGAATACTCATACTCTTCCTTTTTCAATATTATTGAAGCATTTATCAGGGTTATTG
TCTCATGAGCGGATACATATTTGAATGTATTTAGAAAAATAAACAAATAGGGGTTCCGCGCACATTTCCC
CGAAAAGTGCCACCTGACGTC
