>Addgene plasmid #51427 | pAF1-VP64 | addgene partial sequence | sequence record 82360 | CMV-F 5'-CGCAAATGGGCGGTAGGCGTG-3'
CAGAGCTCTCTGGCTAACTAGAGAACCCACTGCTTACTGGCTTATCGAAATTAATACGACTCACTATAGG
GAGACCCAAGCTGGCTAGCGTTTAAACTTAAGCTTGCCACCATGGACCCCATTCGTCCGCGCAGGCCAAG
TCCTGCCCGCGAGCTTCTGCCCGGACCCCAACCGGATAGGGTTCAGCCGACTGCAGATCGTGGGGTGTCT
GCGCCTGCTGGCAGCCCTCTGGATGGCTTGCCCGCTCGGCGGACGGTGTCCCGGACCCGGCTGCCATCTC
CCCCTGCGCCCTCACCTGCGTTCTCGGCGGGCAGCTTCAGCGATCTGCTCCGTCCGTTCGATCCGTCGCT
TCTTGATACATCGCTTCTTGATTCGATGCCTGCCGTCGGCACGCCGCATACAGCGGCTGCCCCAGCAGAG
TGGGATGAGGCGCAATCGGCTCTGCGTGCAGCCGATGACCCGCCACCCACCGTGCGTGTCGCTGTCACTG
CCGCGCGGCCGCCGCGCGCCAAGCCGGCCCCGCGACGGCGTGCTGCGCAACCCTCCGACGCTTC
