>Addgene plasmid #51427 | pAF1-VP64 | addgene partial sequence | sequence record 82457 | BGH-rev 5'-TAGAAGGCACAGTCGAGG-3'
GATTAGTTAATCAGCATGTCCAGGTCGAAATCATCAAGGGCGTCACTGCCGAGCATGTCGAGGTCAAAGT
CATCAAGGGCATCCGAACCAAGCATGTCAAGGTCAAAATCATCGAGGGCGTCACTTCCCAGCATATCCAG
ATCAAAATCGTCCAATGCGTCAGCCCGTCCGGGATCCGGGAGGCCGCCCCAGATCCTGGTACGCGGGCGT
TTTACCCTCCAGCTGAGGGGCAAATGCAGCGCATCGCGCTGTTCGGGAACGCGCACCTCGACAGCCTGCT
GTGCGGAGGGGCCGGTGACAGCACGATCCGATCGGGACCGTTTACGGCTGCTTGCCCGCGTCTGATCTCC
CTCGTGCATTGGGCTGGGCGCATCAAGGTCACGCTCCAGCGAATCGGCGAATGCATGCAAAGACGCCTGA
TCCGGTGTTTGAGCTGAAGTAGGGGACGGTTTGGCCCTTTTCATCCCTGATGCCTGGAGGATACGGTCCC
AACGCTGCGAGGCTGGGGGGAGCGTTCCACCGCGGGCTTCGAGTTCGGTGACGCCCACTCTGCGAAAGAG
CTGTACCAACCCGTTCCTGCTCATCCCGAACTGCGTCATGGCCTCATCAAATGCGTACGCTGGGTGGGAG
TGGCACTGGAAAAACTCCAGCACGCGAACCACTTGCGCGTAGTCGGCAACGCGATGGGACGTGCGTTCGC
CAATACGGCGATTGACTCTTCTGATCAATTCCGGCGCGTGCGGCAATCCCTTTTTCACTGCATCCATGGC
AGGACGTCCGCCGAGGCAGGCCAAGGCGACGAGGTGGTCGTTGGAGACGACCGGTGGAAAGCGGGCAGTG
AGCGCAACGCAATTAATGTGAGTTAGCTCACTCATTAGGCACCCCAGGCTTTACACTTTATGCTTCCGGC
TCGTATGTTGTGTGGAATTGTGAGCGGATAACAATTTCACACAGGAAACAGCTATGA
